>Addgene plasmid #145144 | pENTR2b ITGA2-tail-YPet (GFFKR/GAAKR) | addgene full sequence | sequence record 307048 | Addgene NGS Result
CTTTCCTGCGTTATCCCCTGATTCTGTGGATAACCGTATTACCGCTAGCATGGATCTCGGGGACGTCTAA
CTACTAAGCGAGAGTAGGGAACTGCCAGGCATCAAATAAAACGAAAGGCTCAGTCGGAAGACTGGGCCTT
TCGTTTTATCTGTTGTTTGTCGGTGAACGCTCTCCTGAGTAGGACAAATCCGCCGGGAGCGGATTTGAAC
GTTGTGAAGCAACGGCCCGGAGGGTGGCGGGCAGGACGCCCGCCATAAACTGCCAGGCATCAAACTAAGC
AGAAGGCCATCCTGACGGATGGCCTTTTTGCGTTTCTACAAACTCTTCCTGTTAGTTAGTTACTTAAGCT
CGGGCCCCAAATAATGATTTTATTTTGACTGATAGTGACCTGTTCGTTGCAACAAATTGATAAGCAATGC
TTTTTTATAATGCCAACTTTGTACAAAAAAGCAGGCTGGCGCCGGAACCAATTCAGTCGACTGGATCCGG
TACCCGCCACCATGGCTCAAGCTTCGAATTCAGGCTGCATGAGCTGCAAGTGTGTGCTCTCCAAGCTCGG
CGCTGCTAAAAGAAAATATGAAAAGATGACCAAAAATCCAGATGAGATTGATGAGACCACAGAGCTCAGT
AGCGGCGGCGGCGGCCGCATGGTGAGCAAGGGCGAGGAGCTGTTCACCGGGGTGGTGCCCATCCTGGTCG
AGCTGGACGGCGACGTAAACGGCCACAAGTTCAGCGTGTCCGGCGAGGGCGAGGGCGATGCCACCTACGG
CAAGCTGACCCTGAAGCTTCTATGCACCACCGGCAAGCTGCCCGTGCCCTGGCCCACCCTCGTGACCACC
CTGGGCTACGGCCTGCAGTGCTTCGCCCGCTACCCCGACCACATGAAGCAGCACGACTTCTTCAAGTCCG
CCATGCCCGAAGGCTACGTCCAGGAGCGCACCATCTTCTTCAAGGACGACGGCAACTACAAGACCCGCGC
CGAGGTGAAGTTCGAGGGCGACACCCTGGTGAACCGCATCGAGCTGAAGGGCATCGACTTCAAGGAGGAC
GGCAACATCCTGGGGCACAAGCTGGAGTACAACTACAACAGCCACAACGTCTATATCACCGCCGACAAGC
AGAAGAACGGCATCAAGGCCAACTTCAAGATCCGCCACAACATCGAGGACGGCGGCGTGCAGCTCGCCGA
CCACTACCAGCAGAACACCCCCATCGGCGACGGCCCCGTGCTGCTGCCCGACAACCACTACCTGAGCTAC
CAGTCCGCCCTGTTCAAAGACCCCAACGAGAAGCGCGATCACATGGTCCTGCTGGAGTTCCTGACCGCCG
CCGGGATCACTGAGGGCATGAACGAGCTGTACTAACTCGAGATATCTAGACCCAGCTTTCTTGTACAAAG
TTGGCATTATAAGAAAGCATTGCTTATCAATTTGTTGCAACGAACAGGTCACTATCAGTCAAAATAAAAT
CATTATTTGCCATCCAGCTGCAGCTCTGGCCCGTGTCTCAAAATCTCTGATGTTACATTGCACAAGATAA
AAATATATCATCATGAACAATAAAACTGTCTGCTTACATAAACAGTAATACAAGGGGTGTTATGAGCCAT
ATTCAACGGGAAACGTCGAGGCCGCGATTAAATTCCAACATGGATGCTGATTTATATGGGTATAAATGGG
CTCGCGATAATGTCGGGCAATCAGGTGCGACAATCTATCGCTTGTATGGGAAGCCCGATGCGCCAGAGTT
GTTTCTGAAACATGGCAAAGGTAGCGTTGCCAATGATGTTACAGATGAGATGGTCAGACTAAACTGGCTG
ACGGAATTTATGCCTCTTCCGACCATCAAGCATTTTATCCGTACTCCTGATGATGCATGGTTACTCACCA
CTGCGATCCCCGGAAAAACAGCATTCCAGGTATTAGAAGAATATCCTGATTCAGGTGAAAATATTGTTGA
TGCGCTGGCAGTGTTCCTGCGCCGGTTGCATTCGATTCCTGTTTGTAATTGTCCTTTTAACAGCGATCGC
GTATTTCGTCTCGCTCAGGCGCAATCACGAATGAATAACGGTTTGGTTGATGCGAGTGATTTTGATGACG
AGCGTAATGGCTGGCCTGTTGAACAAGTCTGGAAAGAAATGCATAAACTTTTGCCATTCTCACCGGATTC
AGTCGTCACTCATGGTGATTTCTCACTTGATAACCTTATTTTTGACGAGGGGAAATTAATAGGTTGTATT
GATGTTGGACGAGTCGGAATCGCAGACCGATACCAGGATCTTGCCATCCTATGGAACTGCCTCGGTGAGT
TTTCTCCTTCATTACAGAAACGGCTTTTTCAAAAATATGGTATTGATAATCCTGATATGAATAAATTGCA
GTTTCATTTGATGCTCGATGAGTTTTTCTAATCAGAATTGGTTAATTGGTTGTAACATTATTCAGATTGG
GCCCCGTTCCACTGAGCGTCAGACCCCGTAGAAAAGATCAAAGGATCTTCTTGAGATCCTTTTTTTCTGC
GCGTAATCTGCTGCTTGCAAACAAAAAAACCACCGCTACCAGCGGTGGTTTGTTTGCCGGATCAAGAGCT
ACCAACTCTTTTTCCGAAGGTAACTGGCTTCAGCAGAGCGCAGATACCAAATACTGTTCTTCTAGTGTAG
CCGTAGTTAGGCCACCACTTCAAGAACTCTGTAGCACCGCCTACATACCTCGCTCTGCTAATCCTGTTAC
CAGTGGCTGCTGCCAGTGGCGATAAGTCGTGTCTTACCGGGTTGGACTCAAGACGATAGTTACCGGATAA
GGCGCAGCGGTCGGGCTGAACGGGGGGTTCGTGCACACAGCCCAGCTTGGAGCGAACGACCTACACCGAA
CTGAGATACCTACAGCGTGAGCTATGAGAAAGCGCCACGCTTCCCGAAGGGAGAAAGGCGGACAGGTATC
CGGTAAGCGGCAGGGTCGGAACAGGAGAGCGCACGAGGGAGCTTCCAGGGGGAAACGCCTGGTATCTTTA
TAGTCCTGTCGGGTTTCGCCACCTCTGACTTGAGCGTCGATTTTTGTGATGCTCGTCAGGGGGGCGGAGC
CTATGGAAAAACGCCAGCAACGCGGCCTTTTTACGGTTCCTGGCCTTTTGCTGGCCTTTTGCTCACATGT
T
Features (pLannotate 1.2.2; 10 found; start..end, strand, type, name):
      1..46      +  rep_origin     RSF ori (fragment): Plasmids containing the RSF 1030 origin of replication can be propagated in E. coli cells that contain additional plasmids with compatible origins.
    106..149     -  terminator     rrnB T1 terminator: Escherichia coli rrnB; transcription terminator T1 from the E. coli rrnB gene
    281..308     +  terminator     rrnB T2 terminator: transcription terminator T2 from the E. coli rrnB gene
    358..457     +  protein_bind   attL1: mutant version of attL; recombination site for the Gateway® LR reaction LR Clonase™
    505..521     +  misc_feature   MCS (fragment): multiple cloning site
    523..552     +  CDS            H-Ras (fragment): human small GTPase proto-oncoprotein
    649..1362    +  CDS            YPet: YPet is a basic (constitutively fluorescent) yellow fluorescent protein published in 2005, derived from Aequorea victoria. It has moderate acid sensitivity.
   1380..1479    -  protein_bind   attL2: mutant version of attL; recombination site for the Gateway® LR reaction LR Clonase™
   1602..2411    +  CDS            KanR: aminoglycoside phosphotransferase; aph(3')-Ia; confers resistance to kanamycin in bacteria or G418 (Geneticin®) in eukaryotes
   2501..3089    +  rep_origin     ori: high-copy-number ColE1/pMB1/pBR322/pUC origin of replication
