[The description below was written by a language model from this plasmid's Addgene catalogue record and pLannotate feature annotations shown in this document.]
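Description:
pENTR2b ITGA2-tail-YPet (GFFKR/GAAKR) is a small (about 3.2 kb) Gateway entry clone built on the pENTR2b backbone. It is intended as a shuttle vector rather than for direct expression. It is maintained in E. coli at high copy through a ColE1/pUC-type origin and selected with kanamycin via the aph(3')-Ia resistance gene. The rrnB T1 and T2 terminators lie upstream of the cloning region, where they shield the insert from read-through transcription originating in the backbone. The feature table annotates no eukaryotic or bacterial promoter driving the insert, as expected for an entry vector. Expression depends on the destination vector into which the cassette is moved.

The payload lies between attL1 and attL2, the recombination sites used in the LR Clonase reaction to transfer an insert into attR-containing destination vectors. According to the catalogue entry, it encodes the cytoplasmic tail of human integrin alpha-2 (ITGA2) tagged with the yellow fluorescent protein YPet. The tail carries a substitution that changes the conserved membrane-proximal GFFKR motif to GAAKR. The automated annotation identifies the YPet coding sequence but does not label the short ITGA2 segment. That segment presumably lies in the unannotated stretch upstream of YPet. A short match to H-Ras is also called just before this region. The record does not explain its role, so it may be either a deliberate short targeting sequence or an incidental hit. The associated publication concerns regulation of integrin activity at filopodia tips by myosin-X and talin, so the construct probably serves as a motif-mutant counterpart to a wild-type tail reporter in that work.
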