Addgene plasmid #145144: pENTR2b ITGA2-tail-YPet (GFFKR/GAAKR)
Purpose: Shuttle vector with YPet-tagged ITGA2 cytoplasmic tail as an insert with a GFFKR/GAAKR mutation
Depositing lab: Johanna Ivaska. Depositing organization: University of Turku. Publication: Myosin-X and talin modulate integrin activity at filopodia tips. Miihkinen M, Gronloh MLB, Popovic A, Vihinen H, Jokitalo E, Goult BT, Ivaska J, Jacquemet G. Cell Rep. 2021 Sep 14;36(11):109716. doi: 10.1016/j.celrep.2021.109716. PubMed 34525374.
Backbone
  Vector backbone: pENTR2b
  Vector type: ENTRY vector for GATEWAY cloning
Growth in bacteria
  Bacterial resistance: Kanamycin, 50 μg/mL
  Growth temperature: 37°C
  Growth strain: DH5alpha
  Copy number: High Copy
Gene/Insert
  Gene/Insert name: ITGA2-tail-YPet (GFFKR/GAAKR)
  Species: H. sapiens (human)
  Entrez Gene: ITGA2 (a.k.a. BR, CD49B, FMAIT3, GPIa, HPA-5, VLA-2, VLAA2)
Terms and licenses: Academic/Nonprofit Terms; Industry Terms: Not Available to Industry
How to cite: pENTR2b ITGA2-tail-YPet (GFFKR/GAAKR) was a gift from Johanna Ivaska (Addgene plasmid # 145144 ; http://n2t.net/addgene:145144 ; RRID:Addgene_145144)
